LOCUS       Exported 2710 bp ds-DNA circular SYN 20-JUN-2019
DEFINITION  synthetic circular DNA
ACCESSION   .
VERSION     .
KEYWORDS    .
SOURCE      synthetic DNA construct
  ORGANISM  synthetic DNA construct
REFERENCE   1 (bases 1 to 2710)
  AUTHORS   .
  TITLE     Direct Submission
  JOURNAL   Exported Jun 20, 2019 from SnapGene 4.0.6 http://www.snapgene.com
COMMENT     LOCUS pUC57 2710 bp DNA SYN
DEFINITION  pUC57
ACCESSION
KEYWORDS
SOURCE
  ORGANISM  other sequences; artificial sequences; vectors.
FEATURES             Location/Qualifiers
     source          1..2710
                     /organism="synthetic DNA construct"
                     /mol_type="other DNA"
     misc_feature    complement(250..398)
                     /label=lacZ_a
     misc_feature    364..386
                     /label=M13_pUC_fwd_primer
     misc_feature    complement(502..524)
                     /label=M13_pUC_rev_primer
     misc_feature    873..1555
                     /label=ColE1 Origin
                     /note="ColE1 Origin"
     gene            complement(1650..2510)
                     /label=Ampicillin
     misc_feature    1790..1796
                     /label=BsaI site destroyed
                     /note="BsaI site destroyed"
ORIGIN
        1 tcgcgcgttt cggtgatgac ggtgaaaacc tctgacacat gcagctcccg gagacggtca
       61 cagcttgtct gtaagcggat gccgggagca gacaagcccg tcagggcgcg tcagcgggtg
      121 ttggcgggtg tcggggctgg cttaactatg cggcatcaga gcagattgta ctgagagtgc
      181 accatatgcg gtgtgaaata ccgcacagat gcgtaaggag aaaataccgc atcaggcgcc
      241 attcgccatt caggctgcgc aactgttggg aagggcgatc ggtgcgggcc tcttcgctat
      301 tacgccagct ggcgaaaggg ggatgtgctg caaggcgatt aagttgggta acgccagggt
      361 tttcccagtc acgacgttgt aaaacgacgg ccagtgaatt cgagctcggt acctcgcgaa
      421 tgcatctaga tatcggatcc cgggcccgtc gactgcagag gcctgcatgc aagcttggcg
      481 taatcatggt catagctgtt tcctgtgtga aattgttatc cgctcacaat tccacacaac
      541 atacgagccg gaagcataaa gtgtaaagcc tggggtgcct aatgagtgag ctaactcaca
      601 ttaattgcgt tgcgctcact gcccgctttc cagtcgggaa acctgtcgtg ccagctgcat
      661 taatgaatcg gccaacgcgc ggggagaggc ggtttgcgta ttgggcgctc ttccgcttcc
      721 tcgctcactg actcgctgcg ctcggtcgtt cggctgcggc gagcggtatc agctcactca
      781 aaggcggtaa tacggttatc cacagaatca ggggataacg caggaaagaa catgtgagca
      841 aaaggccagc aaaaggccag gaaccgtaaa aaggccgcgt tgctggcgtt tttccatagg
      901 ctccgccccc ctgacgagca tcacaaaaat cgacgctcaa gtcagaggtg gcgaaacccg
      961 acaggactat aaagatacca ggcgtttccc cctggaagct ccctcgtgcg ctctcctgtt
     1021 ccgaccctgc cgcttaccgg atacctgtcc gcctttctcc cttcgggaag cgtggcgctt
     1081 tctcatagct cacgctgtag gtatctcagt tcggtgtagg tcgttcgctc caagctgggc
     1141 tgtgtgcacg aaccccccgt tcagcccgac cgctgcgcct tatccggtaa ctatcgtctt
     1201 gagtccaacc cggtaagaca cgacttatcg ccactggcag cagccactgg taacaggatt
     1261 agcagagcga ggtatgtagg cggtgctaca gagttcttga agtggtggcc taactacggc
     1321 tacactagaa gaacagtatt tggtatctgc gctctgctga agccagttac cttcggaaaa
     1381 agagttggta gctcttgatc cggcaaacaa accaccgctg gtagcggtgg tttttttgtt
     1441 tgcaagcagc agattacgcg cagaaaaaaa ggatctcaag aagatccttt gatcttttct
     1501 acggggtctg acgctcagtg gaacgaaaac tcacgttaag ggattttggt catgagatta
     1561 tcaaaaagga tcttcaccta gatcctttta aattaaaaat gaagttttaa atcaatctaa
     1621 agtatatatg agtaaacttg gtctgacagt taccaatgct taatcagtga ggcacctatc
     1681 tcagcgatct gtctatttcg ttcatccata gttgcctgac tccccgtcgt gtagataact
     1741 acgatacggg agggcttacc atctggcccc agtgctgcaa tgataccgcg aaacccacgc
     1801 tcaccggctc cagatttatc agcaataaac cagccagccg gaagggccga gcgcagaagt
     1861 ggtcctgcaa ctttatccgc ctccatccag tctattaatt gttgccggga agctagagta
     1921 agtagttcgc cagttaatag tttgcgcaac gttgttgcca ttgctacagg catcgtggtg
     1981 tcacgctcgt cgtttggtat ggcttcattc agctccggtt cccaacgatc aaggcgagtt
     2041 acatgatccc ccatgttgtg caaaaaagcg gttagctcct tcggtcctcc gatcgttgtc
     2101 agaagtaagt tggccgcagt gttatcactc atggttatgg cagcactgca taattctctt
     2161 actgtcatgc catccgtaag atgcttttct gtgactggtg agtactcaac caagtcattc
     2221 tgagaatagt gtatgcggcg accgagttgc tcttgcccgg cgtcaatacg ggataatacc
     2281 gcgccacata gcagaacttt aaaagtgctc atcattggaa aacgttcttc ggggcgaaaa
     2341 ctctcaagga tcttaccgct gttgagatcc agttcgatgt aacccactcg tgcacccaac
     2401 tgatcttcag catcttttac tttcaccagc gtttctgggt gagcaaaaac aggaaggcaa
     2461 aatgccgcaa aaaagggaat aagggcgaca cggaaatgtt gaatactcat actcttcctt
     2521 tttcaatatt attgaagcat ttatcagggt tattgtctca tgagcggata catatttgaa
     2581 tgtatttaga aaaataaaca aataggggtt ccgcgcacat ttccccgaaa agtgccacct
     2641 gacgtctaag aaaccattat tatcatgaca ttaacctata aaaataggcg tatcacgagg
     2701 ccctttcgtc
//
