>Addgene plasmid #128859 | pUC57BsaI | addgene full sequence | sequence record 254033 | Addgene NGS Result
TTTGCTGGCCTTTTGCTCACATGTTCTTTCCTGCGTTATCCCCTGATTCTGTGGATAACCGTATTACCGC
CTTTGAGTGAGCTGATACCGCTCGCCGCAGCCGAACGACCGAGCGCAGCGAGTCAGTGAGCGAGGAAGCG
GAAGAGCGCCCAATACGCAAACCGCCTCTCCCCGCGCGTTGGCCGATTCATTAATGCAGCTGGCACGACA
GGTTTCCCGACTGGAAAGCGGGCAGTGAGCGCAACGCAATTAATGTGAGTTAGCTCACTCATTAGGCACC
CCAGGCTTTACACTTTATGCTTCCGGCTCGTATGTTGTGTGGAATTGTGAGCGGATAACAATTTCACACA
GGAAACAGCTATGACCATGATTACGCCAAGCTTGCATGCAGGCCTCTGCAGTCGACGGGCCCGGGATCCG
ATATCTAGATGCATTCGCGAGGTACCGAGCTCGAATTCACTGGCCGTCGTTTTACAACGTCGTGACTGGG
AAAACCCTGGCGTTACCCAACTTAATCGCCTTGCAGCACATCCCCCTTTCGCCAGCTGGCGTAATAGCGA
AGAGGCCCGCACCGATCGCCCTTCCCAACAGTTGCGCAGCCTGAATGGCGAATGGCGCCTGATGCGGTAT
TTTCTCCTTACGCATCTGTGCGGTATTTCACACCGCATATGGTGCACTCTCAGTACAATCTGCTCTGATG
CCGCATAGTTAAGCCAGCCCCGACACCCGCCAACACCCGCTGACGCGCCCTGACGGGCTTGTCTGCTCCC
GGCATCCGCTTACAGACAAGCTGTGACCGTCTCCGGGAGCTGCATGTGTCAGAGGTTTTCACCGTCATCA
CCGAAACGCGCGAGACGAAAGGGCCTCGTGATACGCCTATTTTTATAGGTTAATGTCATGATAATAATGG
TTTCTTAGACGTCAGGTGGCACTTTTCGGGGAAATGTGCGCGGAACCCCTATTTGTTTATTTTTCTAAAT
ACATTCAAATATGTATCCGCTCATGAGACAATAACCCTGATAAATGCTTCAATAATATTGAAAAAGGAAG
AGTATGAGTATTCAACATTTCCGTGTCGCCCTTATTCCCTTTTTTGCGGCATTTTGCCTTCCTGTTTTTG
CTCACCCAGAAACGCTGGTGAAAGTAAAAGATGCTGAAGATCAGTTGGGTGCACGAGTGGGTTACATCGA
ACTGGATCTCAACAGCGGTAAGATCCTTGAGAGTTTTCGCCCCGAAGAACGTTTTCCAATGATGAGCACT
TTTAAAGTTCTGCTATGTGGCGCGGTATTATCCCGTATTGACGCCGGGCAAGAGCAACTCGGTCGCCGCA
TACACTATTCTCAGAATGACTTGGTTGAGTACTCACCAGTCACAGAAAAGCATCTTACGGATGGCATGAC
AGTAAGAGAATTATGCAGTGCTGCCATAACCATGAGTGATAACACTGCGGCCAACTTACTTCTGACAACG
ATCGGAGGACCGAAGGAGCTAACCGCTTTTTTGCACAACATGGGGGATCATGTAACTCGCCTTGATCGTT
GGGAACCGGAGCTGAATGAAGCCATACCAAACGACGAGCGTGACACCACGATGCCTGTAGCAATGGCAAC
AACGTTGCGCAAACTATTAACTGGCGAACTACTTACTCTAGCTTCCCGGCAACAATTAATAGACTGGATG
GAGGCGGATAAAGTTGCAGGACCACTTCTGCGCTCGGCCCTTCCGGCTGGCTGGTTTATTGCTGATAAAT
CTGGAGCCGGTGAGCGTGGATCTCGCGGTATCATTGCAGCACTGGGGCCAGATGGTAAGCCCTCCCGTAT
CGTAGTTATCTACACGACGGGGAGTCAGGCAACTATGGATGAACGAAATAGACAGATCGCTGAGATAGGT
GCCTCACTGATTAAGCATTGGTAACTGTCAGACCAAGTTTACTCATATATACTTTAGATTGATTTAAAAC
TTCATTTTTAATTTAAAAGGATCTAGGTGAAGATCCTTTTTGATAATCTCATGACCAAAATCCCTTAACG
TGAGTTTTCGTTCCACTGAGCGTCAGACCCCGTAGAAAAGATCAAAGGATCTTCTTGAGATCCTTTTTTT
CTGCGCGTAATCTGCTGCTTGCAAACAAAAAAACCACCGCTACCAGCGGTGGTTTGTTTGCCGGATCAAG
AGCTACCAACTCTTTTTCCGAAGGTAACTGGCTTCAGCAGAGCGCAGATACCAAATACTGTTCTTCTAGT
GTAGCCGTAGTTAGGCCACCACTTCAAGAACTCTGTAGCACCGCCTACATACCTCGCTCTGCTAATCCTG
TTACCAGTGGCTGCTGCCAGTGGCGATAAGTCGTGTCTTACCGGGTTGGACTCAAGACGATAGTTACCGG
ATAAGGCGCAGCGGTCGGGCTGAACGGGGGGTTCGTGCACACAGCCCAGCTTGGAGCGAACGACCTACAC
CGAACTGAGATACCTACAGCGTGAGCTATGAGAAAGCGCCACGCTTCCCGAAGGGAGAAAGGCGGACAGG
TATCCGGTAAGCGGCAGGGTCGGAACAGGAGAGCGCACGAGGGAGCTTCCAGGGGGAAACGCCTGGTATC
TTTATAGTCCTGTCGGGTTTCGCCACCTCTGACTTGAGCGTCGATTTTTGTGATGCTCGTCAGGGGGGCG
GAGCCTATGGAAAAACGCCAGCAACGCGGCCTTTTTACGGTTCCTGGCCT
Features (pLannotate 1.2.2; 11 found; start..end, strand, type, name):
     11..144     +  rep_origin     RSF ori (fragment): Plasmids containing the RSF 1030 origin of replication can be propagated in E. coli cells that contain additional plasmids with compatible origins.
    146..238     +  CDS            lacI (fragment): lac repressor; lacI; The lac repressor binds to the lac operator to inhibit transcription in E. coli. This inhibition can be relieved by adding lactose or isopropyl-β-D-thiogalactopyranoside (IPTG).
    251..272     +  protein_bind   CAP binding site: CAP binding activates transcription in the presence of cAMP. E. coli catabolite activator protein
    287..317     +  promoter       lac promoter: promoter for the E. coli lac operon
    325..341     +  protein_bind   lac operator: The lac repressor binds to the lac operator to inhibit transcription in E. coli. This inhibition can be relieved by adding lactose or isopropyl-β-D-thiogalactopyranoside (IPTG). lac repressor encoded by lacI
    455..612     +  CDS            lacZα (fragment): LacZα fragment of β-galactosidase; lacZ fragment
    618..717     -  misc_feature   bom (fragment): basis of mobility region from pBR322
    819..854     -  CDS            rop (fragment): Rop protein, which maintains plasmids at low copy number; rop
    949..1053    +  promoter       AmpR promoter: bla
   1054..1914    +  CDS            AmpR: β-lactamase; bla; confers resistance to ampicillin, carbenicillin, and related antibiotics
   2085..2673    +  rep_origin     ori: high-copy-number ColE1/pMB1/pBR322/pUC origin of replication
