[The description below was written by a language model from this plasmid's Addgene catalogue record, the feature table of its GenBank file and pLannotate feature annotations shown in this document.]
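Description:
pUC57BsaI is an empty bacterial cloning backbone of 2,710 bp derived from pUC57, deposited as the module cloning vector of a toolbox for combinatorial assembly of yeast expression plasmids. It carries no insert. It replicates in E. coli from a ColE1/pMB1-type pUC origin, which is generally a high-copy origin, although the catalogue entry lists copy number as unknown. Selection is with ampicillin through the β-lactamase (AmpR) gene and its native promoter.

The defining modification is the removal of the BsaI recognition site that normally lies within the ampicillin resistance cassette, annotated in the depositor's map as "BsaI site destroyed". BsaI is a type IIS enzyme commonly used in Golden Gate-style assembly. Eliminating the backbone site presumably means that BsaI digestion releases only the stored module rather than also cutting the vector, though the record does not spell out the assembly scheme. The rest of the plasmid is standard pUC architecture: a CAP binding site, lac promoter and lac operator upstream of a lacZα fragment, which in pUC vectors spans the cloning region, flanked by the M13/pUC forward and reverse primer sites used for sequencing inserts.

The two feature tables describe the same 2,710 bp molecule but use different start points and orientations, so their coordinates do not align. The short RSF ori, lacI, bom and rop fragments in the automated annotation are partial matches typical of pUC backbone remnants rather than functional elements. No yeast origin, marker or promoter is present, which fits a role as an E. coli holding vector for individual parts.
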