Addgene plasmid #128859: pUC57BsaI
Purpose: (Empty Backbone) Module cloning vector
Depositing lab: Gilles Charvin. Depositing organization: Institut de Genetique et de Biologie Moleculaire et Cellulaire (IGBMC). Publication: COSPLAY: An expandable toolbox for combinatorial and swift generation of expression plasmids in yeast. Goulev Y, Matifas A, Heyer V, Reina-San-Martin B, Charvin G. PLoS One. 2019 Aug 28;14(8):e0220694. doi: 10.1371/journal.pone.0220694. eCollection 2019. PubMed 31461461.
Backbone
  Vector backbone: pUC57
  Backbone size (bp): 2710
  Modifications to backbone: BsaI site destroy in ampicillin cassette
  Vector type: Unspecified
Growth in bacteria
  Bacterial resistance: Ampicillin, 100 μg/mL
  Growth temperature: 37°C
  Growth strain: DH5alpha
  Copy number: Unknown
Terms and licenses: Academic/Nonprofit Terms; Industry Terms: Not Available to Industry
Depositor comments: Please visit https://www.biorxiv.org/content/10.1101/630277v1 for BioRxiv preprint.
How to cite: pUC57BsaI was a gift from Gilles Charvin (Addgene plasmid # 128859 ; http://n2t.net/addgene:128859 ; RRID:Addgene_128859)
